Addgene plasmid #195402: pDONR221-W279A-short-UBASH3A-Ctag
Purpose: Human W279A short-form UBASH3A in Gateway pDONR221 (for C-terminal tag)
Depositing lab: Patrick Concannon. Depositing organization: University of Florida. Publication: UBASH3A Regulates the Synthesis and Dynamics of TCR-CD3 Complexes. Ge Y, Paisie TK, Chen S, Concannon P. J Immunol. 2019 Dec 1;203(11):2827-2836. doi: 10.4049/jimmunol.1801338. Epub 2019 Oct 28. PubMed 31659016.
Backbone
  Vector backbone: pDONR221
  Vector type: Gateway Donor Vector
Growth in bacteria
  Bacterial resistance: Kanamycin, 50 μg/mL
  Growth temperature: 37°C
  Growth strain: DH5alpha
  Copy number: Unknown
Gene/Insert
  Gene/Insert name: UBASH3A
  Species: H. sapiens (human)
  Mutation: W279A
  Entrez Gene: UBASH3A (a.k.a. TULA, CLIP4, STS-2)
  Cloning method: Gateway Cloning
Terms and licenses: Academic/Nonprofit Terms; Industry Terms: Not Available to Industry
How to cite: pDONR221-W279A-short-UBASH3A-Ctag was a gift from Patrick Concannon (Addgene plasmid # 195402 ; http://n2t.net/addgene:195402 ; RRID:Addgene_195402)
