[The description below was written by a language model from this plasmid's Addgene catalogue record and pLannotate feature annotations shown in this document.]
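Description:
pDONR221-W279A-short-UBASH3A-Ctag is a Gateway entry clone built on the pDONR221 donor backbone, carrying the short isoform of human UBASH3A (also known as TULA, CLIP4 or STS-2) with a W279A point substitution. The sequenced plasmid is about 4.4 kb and is maintained in E. coli through a high-copy ColE1/pUC-type origin with selection on kanamycin, conferred by an aminoglycoside phosphotransferase (KanR) gene. Upstream of the cloning region sit the rrnB T1 and T2 transcription terminators, which shield the insert from read-through transcription. Small lacI and lacZα fragments are also annotated there as backbone remnants, and a T7 promoter lies just beyond the insert, pointing back toward it.

The UBASH3A coding sequence is flanked by attL1 and attL2, showing that the BP recombination has already taken place, so the plasmid is ready for LR Clonase-mediated transfer into any attR-containing destination vector. The plasmid has no eukaryotic promoter of its own, so expression elements and tags are supplied by the chosen destination vector. The "Ctag" designation and stated purpose indicate that the open reading frame is configured for fusion to a C-terminal tag. This presumably means it lacks a stop codon, and the annotated coding sequence does run almost directly up to attL2, but the record does not say so explicitly.

UBASH3A regulates T-cell receptor signalling and the surface levels of activated receptors, and its SH3 domain is noted to bind dynamin. The record does not state the functional consequence of W279A. The associated publication concerns UBASH3A control of TCR-CD3 complex synthesis and dynamics, so the clone probably serves as a mutant comparator to the wild-type protein in such studies.
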