Features (pLannotate 1.2.2; 10 found; start..end, strand, type, name):
    121..213     +  CDS            lacI (fragment): lac repressor; lacI; The lac repressor binds to the lac operator to inhibit transcription in E. coli. This inhibition can be relieved by adding lactose or isopropyl-β-D-thiogalactopyranoside (IPTG).
    268..295     -  terminator     rrnB T2 terminator: transcription terminator T2 from the E. coli rrnB gene
    427..470     +  terminator     rrnB T1 terminator: Escherichia coli rrnB; transcription terminator T1 from the E. coli rrnB gene
    517..553     -  CDS            lacZα (fragment): LacZα fragment of β-galactosidase; lacZ fragment
    569..668     +  protein_bind   attL1: mutant version of attL; recombination site for the Gateway® LR reaction LR Clonase™
    671..2539    +  CDS            UBASH3A (fragment): UBS3A_HUMAN - Also known as STS2. Experimental evidence at protein level: Swiss-Prot protein existence level 1. Interferes with CBL-mediated down-regulation and degradation of receptor-type tyrosine kinases. Promotes accumulation of activated target receptors, such as T-cell receptors, EGFR and PDGFRB, on the cell surface. Exhibits negligigle protein tyrosine phosphatase activity at neutral pH. May act as a dominant-negative regulator of UBASH3B- dependent dephosphorylation. May inhibit dynamin-dependent endocytic pathways by functionally sequestering dynamin via its SH3 domain. From Homo sapi
   2541..2640    -  protein_bind   attL2: mutant version of attL; recombination site for the Gateway® LR reaction LR Clonase™
   2658..2676    -  promoter       T7 promoter: promoter for bacteriophage T7 RNA polymerase
   2810..3619    +  CDS            KanR: aminoglycoside phosphotransferase; aph(3')-Ia; confers resistance to kanamycin in bacteria or G418 (Geneticin®) in eukaryotes
   3766..4354    +  rep_origin     ori: high-copy-number ColE1/pMB1/pBR322/pUC origin of replication
>Addgene plasmid #195402 | pDONR221-W279A-short-UBASH3A-Ctag | addgene full sequence | sequence record 388662 | Addgene NGS Result
CTTTCCTGCGTTATCCCCTGATTCTGTGGATAACCGTATTACCGCCTTTGAGTGAGCTGATACCGCTCGC
CGCAGCCGAACGACCGAGCGCAGCGAGTCAGTGAGCGAGGAAGCGGAAGAGCGCCCAATACGCAAACCGC
CTCTCCCCGCGCGTTGGCCGATTCATTAATGCAGCTGGCACGACAGGTTTCCCGACTGGAAAGCGGGCAG
TGAGCGCAACGCAATTAATACGCGTACCGCTAGCCAGGAAGAGTTTGTAGAAACGCAAAAAGGCCATCCG
TCAGGATGGCCTTCTGCTTAGTTTGATGCCTGGCAGTTTATGGCGGGCGTCCTGCCCGCCACCCTCCGGG
CCGTTGCTTCACAACGTTCAAATCCGCTCCCGGCGGATTTGTCCTACTCAGGAGAGCGTTCACCGACAAA
CAACAGATAAAACGAAAGGCCCAGTCTTCCGACTGAGCCTTTCGTTTTATTTGATGCCTGGCAGTTCCCT
ACTCTCGCGTTAACGCTAGCATGGATGTTTTCCCAGTCACGACGTTGTAAAACGACGGCCAGTCTTAAGC
TCGGGCCCCAAATAATGATTTTATTTTGACTGATAGTGACCTGTTCGTTGCAACAAATTGATGAGCAATG
CTTTTTTATAATGCCAACTTTGTACAAAAAAGCAGGCTTCATGGCAGCGGGGGAGACGCAGCTCTACGCC
AAGGTCTCCAACAAGCTCAAGAGCCGCAGCAGCCCCTCGCTCCTGGAGCCCCTCCTGGCCATGGGCTTCC
CGGTGCACACCGCGCTGAAAGCGTTGGCAGCCACGGGGAGGAAGACGGCGGAGGAGGCCTTGGCCTGGCT
GCATGATCATTGCAATGACCCTTCCCTAGACGACCCCATCCCCCAGGAGTATGCCCTTTTCCTCTGTCCA
ACGGGGCCCCTGCTGGAAAAACTTCAAGAGTTCTGGAGAGAGAGCAAGCGCCAGTGTGCAAAGAACAGAG
CTCATGAGGTCTTCCCACACGTGACACTCTGTGACTTCTTCACGTGTGAAGACCAGAAGGTGGAATGCCT
GTACGAGGCGCTGAAGAGAGCTGGAGACAGGCTCCTGGGCTCCTTCCCCACGGCCGTGCCTCTGGCTCTC
CACTCCTCCATCAGCTACCTCGGCTTCTTCGTCAGTGGCAGCCCCGCAGACGTCATCCGGGAATTCGCCA
TGACCTTCGCCACGGAAGCATCTCTCTTAGCAGACTGCTCCGTGAAGCCTTGCACCAAACAGCTGCATCT
GACCTTGGCCCACAAGTTCTACCCCCACCACCAGAGGACGCTGGAGCAGCTGGCCAGAGCCATCCCCCTG
GGCCACAGCTGCCAGTGGACCGCAGCACTCTACTCCCGAGACATGCGCTTTGTGCACTACCAGACCCTGA
GAGCCCTATTCCAGTACAAACCCCAGAACGTGGATGAGCTGACGCTAAGTCCTGGTGACTACATCTTTGT
GGACCCCACGCAGCAGGACGAAGCCAGCGAGGGCGCGGTGATTGGGATCTCACAGCGGACGGGCTGCCGG
GGCTTCCTGCCGGAAAACTACACGGATCGAGCCAGTGAGTCTGACACGTGGGTGAAGCACAGGATGTACA
CCTTCAGTCTAGCCACAGACCTGAACTCCAGAAAGGATGGTGAAGCCAGCAGCAGATGCAGCGGGGAATT
TCTTCCACAAACGGCAAGGAGTCTTAGCAGCTTACAGGCCTTGCAGGCTACCGTTGCAAGGAAGAGTGTG
CTGGTGGTTCGCCACGGGGAGAGAGTGGATCAGATCTTCGGGAAGGCATGGCTGCAGCAATGCTCCACTC
CTGATGGGAAATACTACAGGCCAGACCTGAATTTCCCCTGCAGTCTGCCCAGACGGAGTCGTGGGATCAA
AGACTTTGAAAACGATCCCCCATTATCATCGTGTGGCATTTTCCAGTCCAGAATTGCAGGGGACGCGCTA
CTGGACAGTGGTATCAGAATCAGCTCTGTGTTTGCCTCCCCAGCCCTCCGCTGTGTGCAGACGGCCAAAC
TCATCCTGGAAGAACTCAAACTGGAGAAAAAAATCAAGATACGAGTGGAACCTGGAATCTTTGAATGGAC
AAAATGGGAAGCTGGCAAGACCACCCCAACCCTCATGAGCCTGGAAGAGCTGAAAGAGGCAAATTTCAAC
ATTGACACTGATTACAGGCCCGCGTTTCCCCTGTCCGCCCTCATGCCGGCCGAGAGCTACCAGGAGTACA
TGGACAGGTGCACGGCGAGCATGGTGCAAATCGTCAACACCTGTCCGCAGGACACGGGTGTCATCCTAAT
TGTGAGTCACGGCTCCACTCTGGACTCCTGCACGCGGCCACTGCTCGGGCTGCCGCCCCGGGAATGTGGG
GATTTTGCCCAACTCGTGAGAAAGATCCCTTCCCTGGGCATGTGCTTCTGTGAAGAAAATAAAGAGGAAG
GAAAATGGGAGTTGGTGAACCCACCGGTGAAGACCCTGACCCACGGGGCGAACGCAGCATTTAACTGGAG
GAACTGGATCTCAGGCAACAACCCAGCTTTCTTGTACAAAGTTGGCATTATAAGAAAGCATTGCTTATCA
ATTTGTTGCAACGAACAGGTCACTATCAGTCAAAATAAAATCATTATTTGCCATCCAGCTGATATCCCCT
ATAGTGAGTCGTATTACATGGTCATAGCTGTTTCCTGGCAGCTCTGGCCCGTGTCTCAAAATCTCTGATG
TTACATTGCACAAGATAAAAATATATCATCATGAACAATAAAACTGTCTGCTTACATAAACAGTAATACA
AGGGGTGTTATGAGCCATATTCAACGGGAAACGTCGAGGCCGCGATTAAATTCCAACATGGATGCTGATT
TATATGGGTATAAATGGGCTCGCGATAATGTCGGGCAATCAGGTGCGACAATCTATCGCTTGTATGGGAA
GCCCGATGCGCCAGAGTTGTTTCTGAAACATGGCAAAGGTAGCGTTGCCAATGATGTTACAGATGAGATG
GTCAGACTAAACTGGCTGACGGAATTTATGCCTCTTCCGACCATCAAGCATTTTATCCGTACTCCTGATG
ATGCATGGTTACTCACCACTGCGATCCCCGGAAAAACAGCATTCCAGGTATTAGAAGAATATCCTGATTC
AGGTGAAAATATTGTTGATGCGCTGGCAGTGTTCCTGCGCCGGTTGCATTCGATTCCTGTTTGTAATTGT
CCTTTTAACAGCGATCGCGTATTTCGTCTCGCTCAGGCGCAATCACGAATGAATAACGGTTTGGTTGATG
CGAGTGATTTTGATGACGAGCGTAATGGCTGGCCTGTTGAACAAGTCTGGAAAGAAATGCATAAACTTTT
GCCGTTCTCACCGGATTCAGTCGTCACTCATGGTGATTTCTCACTTGATAACCTTATTTTTGACGAGGGG
AAATTAATAGGTTGTATTGATGTTGGACGAGTCGGAATCGCAGACCGATACCAGGATCTTGCCATCCTAT
GGAACTGCCTCGGTGAGTTTTCTCCTTCATTACAGAAACGGCTTTTTCAAAAATATGGTATTGATAATCC
TGATATGAATAAATTGCAGTTTCATTTGATGCTCGATGAGTTTTTCTAATCAGAATTGGTTAATTGGTTG
TAACACTGGCAGAGCATTACGCTGACTTGACGGGACGGCGCAAGCTCATGACCAAAATCCCTTAACGTGA
GTTACGCGTCGTTCCACTGAGCGTCAGACCCCGTAGAAAAGATCAAAGGATCTTCTTGAGATCCTTTTTT
TCTGCGCGTAATCTGCTGCTTGCAAACAAAAAAACCACCGCTACCAGCGGTGGTTTGTTTGCCGGATCAA
GAGCTACCAACTCTTTTTCCGAAGGTAACTGGCTTCAGCAGAGCGCAGATACCAAATACTGTTCTTCTAG
TGTAGCCGTAGTTAGGCCACCACTTCAAGAACTCTGTAGCACCGCCTACATACCTCGCTCTGCTAATCCT
GTTACCAGTGGCTGCTGCCAGTGGCGATAAGTCGTGTCTTACCGGGTTGGACTCAAGACGATAGTTACCG
GATAAGGCGCAGCGGTCGGGCTGAACGGGGGGTTCGTGCACACAGCCCAGCTTGGAGCGAACGACCTACA
CCGAACTGAGATACCTACAGCGTGAGCTATGAGAAAGCGCCACGCTTCCCGAAGGGAGAAAGGCGGACAG
GTATCCGGTAAGCGGCAGGGTCGGAACAGGAGAGCGCACGAGGGAGCTTCCAGGGGGAAACGCCTGGTAT
CTTTATAGTCCTGTCGGGTTTCGCCACCTCTGACTTGAGCGTCGATTTTTGTGATGCTCGTCAGGGGGGC
GGAGCCTATGGAAAAACGCCAGCAACGCGGCCTTTTTACGGTTCCTGGCCTTTTGCTGGCCTTTTGCTCA
CATGTT
